Addgene plasmid #54533: HcRed1-N1
Purpose: (Empty Backbone) Localization: N1 Cloning Vector, Excitation: 588, Emission: 618
Depositing lab: Michael Davidson. Depositing organization: Florida State University, Tallahassee. Publication: Photoconversion in orange and red fluorescent proteins. Kremers GJ, Hazelwood KL, Murphy CS, Davidson MW, Piston DW. Nat Methods. 2009 May;6(5):355-8. doi: 10.1038/nmeth.1319. Epub 2009 Apr 12. PubMed 19363494.
Backbone
  Vector backbone: HcRed1-N1
  Backbone size (bp): 4750
  Vector type: Mammalian Expression
  Selectable markers: Neomycin (select with G418)
  Tag / fusion protein: HcRed1 (C terminal on backbone)
Growth in bacteria
  Bacterial resistance: Kanamycin, 50 μg/mL
  Growth temperature: 37°C
  Growth strain: DH5alpha
  Copy number: High Copy
Gene/Insert
  Gene/Insert name: None
  Tag / fusion protein: HcRed1 (C terminal on backbone)
Terms and licenses: Academic/Nonprofit Terms; Industry Terms: Not Available to Industry
Depositor comments: . Excitation = 588; Emission = 618
How to cite: HcRed1-N1 was a gift from Michael Davidson (Addgene plasmid # 54533 ; http://n2t.net/addgene:54533 ; RRID:Addgene_54533)
