[The description below was written by a language model from this plasmid's Addgene catalogue record.]
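Description:
HcRed1-N1 is an empty mammalian expression backbone of about 4.75 kb, designed for building fusions to the far-red fluorescent protein HcRed1. It carries no insert. The "N1" designation and the recorded tag position (HcRed1 C-terminal on the backbone) indicate that a gene of interest is cloned upstream of, and in frame with, the HcRed1 coding sequence, so the fluorescent protein ends up at the C-terminus of the expressed fusion. The record gives HcRed1's excitation maximum as 588 nm and its emission maximum as 618 nm, which places its signal well away from green and yellow fluorescent proteins and makes it suitable for multicolour imaging.

In bacteria the plasmid is maintained at high copy number under kanamycin selection. In mammalian cells, a neomycin resistance marker allows transfected cells to be selected with G418, for example to establish stable lines. The record does not name the promoter driving HcRed1, the polyadenylation signal, the origins of replication or the composition of the cloning site, and no feature table is provided, so these details cannot be confirmed here.

Typical uses are tagging a protein of interest with a red fluorophore to follow its subcellular localization or expression in live or fixed mammalian cells. Without an insert, the vector can serve as a source of unfused HcRed1, for instance as a transfection marker or control. It was deposited in connection with a study of photoconversion behaviour in orange and red fluorescent proteins.
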