>Addgene plasmid #54533 | HcRed1-N1 | depositor partial sequence | sequence record 84930 | insert sequence
AGCGGTTGACTCACGGGGATTTCAAGTCTCCACCCATTGACGTCAATGGGAGTTTGTTTTGGCACCAAAA
TCAACGGGACTTTCCAAAATGTCGTAACAACTCCGCCCCATTGACGCAAATGGGCGGTAGGCGTGTACGG
TGGGAGGTCTATATAAGCAGAGCTGGTTTAGTGAACCGTCAGATCCGCTAGCGCTACCGGACTCAGATCT
CGAGCTCAAGCTTCGAATTCTGCAGTCGACGGTACCGCGGGCCCGGGATCCACCGGTCGCCACCATGGTG
AGCGGCCTGCTGAAGGAGAGTATGCGCATCAAGATGTACATGGAGGGCACCGTGAACGGCCACTACTTCA
AGTGCGAGGGCGAGGGCGACGGCAACCCCTTCGCCGGCACCCAGAGCATGAGAATCCACGTGACCGAGGG
CGCCCCCCTGCCCTTCGCCTTCGACATCCTGGCCCCCTGCTGCGAGTACGGCAGCAGGACCTTCGTGCAC
CACACCGCCGAGATCCCCGACTTCTTCAAGCAGAGCTTCCCCGAGGGCTTCACCTGGGAGAGAACCACCA
CCTACGAGGACGGCGGCATCCTGACCGCCCACCAGGACACCAGCCTGGAGGGCAACTGCCTGATCTACAA
GGTGAAGGTGCACGGCACCAACTTCCCCGCCGACGGCCCCGTGATGAAGAACAAGAGCGGCGGCTGGGAG
CCCAGCACCGAGGTGGTGTACCCCGAGAACGGCGTGCTGTGCGGCCGGAACGTGATGGCCCTGAAGGTGG
GCGACCGGCACCTGATCTGCCACCACTACACCAGCTACCGGAGCAAGAAGGCCGTGCGCGCCCTGACCAT
GCCCGGCTTCCACTTCACCGACATCCGGCTCCAGATGCTGCGGAAGAAGAAGGACGAGTACTTCGAGCTG
TACGAGGCCAGCGTGGCCCGGTACAGCGACCTGCCCGAGAAGGCCAACTAAGCGGCCGCGACTCTAGATC
ATAATCAGCCATACCACATTTGTAGAGGTTTTACTTGCTTTAAAAACCTCCCACACCTCCCCCTGAACCT
GAAACATAAATGAATGCATTGTTGTTGTAACTTGTTTATTGCAGCTTATATGGTACAATAAAGCATAGCA
TCACAATTTCACAATA
