>Addgene plasmid #54533 | HcRed1-N1 | addgene partial sequence | sequence record 89976 | CMV-F 5'-CGCAAATGGGCGGTAGGCGTG-3'
AGCTGGTTTAGTGAACCGTCAGATCCGCTAGCGCTACCGGACTCAGATCTCGAGCTCAAGCTTCGAATTC
TGCAGTCGACGGTACCGCGGGCCCGGGATCCACCGGTCGCCACCATGGTGAGCGGCCTGCTGAAGGAGAG
TATGCGCATCAAGATGTACATGGAGGGCACCGTGAACGGCCACTACTTCAAGTGCGAGGGCGAGGGCGAC
GGCAACCCCTTCGCCGGCACCCAGAGCATGAGAATCCACGTGACCGAGGGCGCCCCCCTGCCCTTCGCCT
TCGACATCCTGGCCCCCTGCTGCGAGTACGGCAGCAGGACCTTCGTGCACCACACCGCCGAGATCCCCGA
CTTCTTCAAGCAGAGCTTCCCCGAGGGCTTCACCTGGGAGAGAACCACCACCTACGAGGACGGCGGCATC
CTGACCGCCCACCAGGACACCAGCCTGGAGGGCAACTGCCTGATCTACAAGGTGAAGGTGCACGGCACCA
ACTTCCCCGCCGACGGCCCCGTGATGAAGAACAAGAGCGGCGGCTGGGAGCCCAGCACCGAGGTGGTGTA
CCCCGAGAACGGCGTGCTGTGCGGCCGGAACGTGATGGCCCTGAAGGTGGGCGACCGGCACCTGATCTGC
CACCACTACACCAGCTACCGGAGCAAGAAGGCCGTGCGCGCCCTGACCATGCCCGGCTTCCACTTCACCG
ACATCCGGCTCCAGATGCTGCGGAAGAAGAAGGACGAGTACTTCGAGCTGTACGAGGCCAGCGTGGCCCG
GTACAGCGACCTGCCCGAGAAGGCCAACTAAGCGGCCGCGACTCTAGATCATAATCAGCCATACCACATT
TGTAGAGGTT
